Addgene plasmid #232621: pSG7084 pG46-46
Purpose: (Empty Backbone) pG46 derivative containing two replacement cassette sites (siteA and siteB) for gap-replacement-based chemical modification(s).
Depositing lab: Stephan Gruber. Depositing organization: Universite de Lausanne (UNIL).
Backbone
  Vector backbone: pG46-46
  Backbone size (bp): 2905
  Vector type: Precursor plasmid to generate modified DNA circles
Growth in bacteria
  Bacterial resistance: Ampicillin, 100 μg/mL
  Growth temperature: 37°C
  Growth strain: DH5alpha
  Copy number: High Copy
Resource information
  A portion of this plasmid was derived from a plasmid made by: Ralf et al., 2006 PMID: 16766518. This plasmid is derived from "pG46".
Terms and licenses: Academic/Nonprofit Terms; Industry Terms: Not Available to Industry
How to cite: pSG7084 pG46-46 was a gift from Stephan Gruber (Addgene plasmid # 232621 ; http://n2t.net/addgene:232621 ; RRID:Addgene_232621)
