[The description below was written by a language model from this plasmid's Addgene catalogue record and pLannotate feature annotations shown in this document.]
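Description:
pSG7084 pG46-46 is a small (about 2.9 kb) empty-backbone bacterial plasmid derived from pG46. It is catalogued not as an expression or delivery vector but as a precursor plasmid for producing chemically modified DNA circles. It is propagated in E. coli at high copy number from a ColE1/pUC-type origin of replication. Selection relies on ampicillin resistance, provided by a β-lactamase (AmpR) gene under its native bla promoter.

According to the record, the defining feature of the plasmid is a pair of replacement cassette sites, siteA and siteB, intended for gap-replacement-based chemical modification. In this kind of approach, a short single-stranded stretch is generally excised from the plasmid to leave a gap. A synthetic oligonucleotide carrying a chosen modification is then annealed and ligated in its place, giving closed circular DNA with a defined lesion or adduct at a known position. Having two sites should allow modifications at two separate locations on the same circle. The automated feature table does not annotate siteA or siteB, so their positions, their sequences and the enzymes used to create the gaps cannot be stated from the record.

The remaining annotations are standard cloning-vector remnants. They comprise a lac promoter with its operator and CAP binding site, fragments of lacZα and lacI, a partial pBR322 bom region and a truncated rop fragment spanning the sequence origin. No insert, reporter, tag or eukaryotic element is recorded, consistent with its use as an in vitro DNA substrate precursor.
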