Features (pLannotate 1.2.2; 10 found; start..end, strand, type, name):
    137..236     +  misc_feature   bom (fragment): basis of mobility region from pBR322
    242..396     -  CDS            lacZα (fragment): LacZα fragment of β-galactosidase; lacZ fragment
    654..670     -  protein_bind   lac operator: The lac repressor binds to the lac operator to inhibit transcription in E. coli. This inhibition can be relieved by adding lactose or isopropyl-β-D-thiogalactopyranoside (IPTG). lac repressor encoded by lacI
    678..708     -  promoter       lac promoter: promoter for the E. coli lac operon
    723..744     -  protein_bind   CAP binding site: CAP binding activates transcription in the presence of cAMP. E. coli catabolite activator protein
    757..849     -  CDS            lacI (fragment): lac repressor; lacI; The lac repressor binds to the lac operator to inhibit transcription in E. coli. This inhibition can be relieved by adding lactose or isopropyl-β-D-thiogalactopyranoside (IPTG).
   1032..1620    -  rep_origin     ori: high-copy-number ColE1/pMB1/pBR322/pUC origin of replication
   1844..2704    -  CDS            AmpR: β-lactamase; bla; confers resistance to ampicillin, carbenicillin, and related antibiotics
   2705..2809    -  promoter       AmpR promoter: bla
   2904..35      +  CDS            rop (fragment) (across the origin): Rop protein, which maintains plasmids at low copy number; rop
>Addgene plasmid #232621 | pSG7084 pG46-46 | addgene full sequence | sequence record 468938 | Addgene NGS Result
TCGCGCGTTTCGGTGATGACGGTGAAAACCTCTGACACATGCAGCTCCCGGAGACGGTCACAGCTTGTCT
GTAAGCGGATGCCGGGAGCAGACAAGCCCGTCAGGGCGCGTCAGCGGGTGTTGGCGGGTGTCGGGGCTGG
CTTAACTATGCGGCATCAGAGCAGATTGTACTGAGAGTGCACCATATGCGGTGTGAAATACCGCACAGAT
GCGTAAGGAGAAAATACCGCATCAGGCGCCATTCGCCATTCAGGCTGCGCAACTGTTGGGAAGGGCGATC
GGTGCGGGCCTCTTCGCTATTACGCCAGCTGGCGAAAGGGGGATGTGCTGCAAGGCGATTAAGTTGGGTA
ACGCCAGGGTTTTCCCAGTCACGACGTTGTAAAACGACGGCCAGTGCCAAGCTTAGTCTGCTGCCCTTAG
GCCATGGAGCTTCACTCACTGAGCCTCTCGAGTTCACAAGTAGCTGACGCACCTCAGTACGTCCTCAGCT
ACACCTCAGCGATCCCTCAGCACTAGTCCTCAGCTACGCCTCAGCGATTTCTCAGCATATCCATGAGCCT
GTCACCCTAGGCGGCTGCCTGCGCATCCTGGGATCCGGGAAGCCAGAGATGAGGCGAATTCGTAATCATG
TCATAGCTGTTTCCTGTGTGAAATTGTTATCCGCTCACAATTCCACACAACATACGAGCCGGAAGCATAA
AGTGTAAAGCCTGGGGTGCCTAATGAGTGAGCTAACTCACATTAATTGCGTTGCGCTCACTGCCCGCTTT
CCAGTCGGGAAACCTGTCGTGCCAGCTGCATTAATGAATCGGCCAACGCGCGGGGAGAGGCGGTTTGCGT
ATTGGGCGCTCTTCCGCTTCCTCGCTCACTGACTCGCTGCGCTCGGTCGTTCGGCTGCGGCGAGCGGTAT
CAGCTCACTCAAAGGCGGTAATACGGTTATCCACAGAATCAGGGGATAACGCAGGAAAGAACATGTGAGC
AAAAGGCCAGCAAAAGGCCAGGAACCGTAAAAAGGCCGCGTTGCTGGCGTTTTTCCATAGGCTCCGCCCC
CCTGACGAGCATCACAAAAATCGACGCTCAAGTCAGAGGTGGCGAAACCCGACAGGACTATAAAGATACC
AGGCGTTTCCCCCTGGAAGCTCCCTCGTGCGCTCTCCTGTTCCGACCCTGCCGCTTACCGGATACCTGTC
CGCCTTTCTCCCTTCGGGAAGCGTGGCGCTTTCTCATAGCTCACGCTGTAGGTATCTCAGTTCGGTGTAG
GTCGTTCGCTCCAAGCTGGGCTGTGTGCACGAACCCCCCGTTCAGCCCGACCGCTGCGCCTTATCCGGTA
ACTATCGTCTTGAGTCCAACCCGGTAAGACACGACTTATCGCCACTGGCAGCAGCCACTGGTAACAGGAT
TAGCAGAGCGAGGTATGTAGGCGGTGCTACAGAGTTCTTGAAGTGGTGGCCTAACTACGGCTACACTAGA
AGAACAGTATTTGGTATCTGCGCTCTGCTGAAGCCAGTTACCTTCGGAAAAAGAGTTGGTAGCTCTTGAT
CCGGCAAACAAACCACCGCTGGTAGCGGTGGTTTTTTTGTTTGCAAGCAGCAGATTACGCGCAGAAAAAA
AGGATCTCAAGAAGATCCTTTGATCTTTTCTACGGGGTCTGACGCTCAGTGGAACGAAAACTCACGTTAA
GGCCTCAGCTCGGCCTCAGCCCCTCCTCAGCCTACTTCCTCAGCGAATCCTCAGCGATTTTGGTCATGAG
ATTATCAAAAAGGATCTTCACCTAGATCCTTTTAAATTAAAAATGAAGTTTTAAATCAATCTAAAGTATA
TATGAGTAAACTTGGTCTGACAGTTACCAATGCTTAATCAGTGAGGCACCTATCTCAGCGATCTGTCTAT
TTCGTTCATCCATAGTTGCCTGACTCCCCGTCGTGTAGATAACTACGATACGGGAGGGCTTACCATCTGG
CCCCAGTGCTGCAATGATACCGCGAGACCCACGCTCACCGGCTCCAGATTTATCAGCAATAAACCAGCCA
GCCGGAAGGGCCGAGCGCAGAAGTGGTCCTGCAACTTTATCCGCCTCCATCCAGTCTATTAATTGTTGCC
GGGAAGCTAGAGTAAGTAGTTCGCCAGTTAATAGTTTGCGCAACGTTGTTGCCATTGCTACAGGCATCGT
GGTGTCACGCTCGTCGTTTGGTATGGCTTCATTCAGCTCCGGTTCCCAACGATCAAGGCGAGTTACATGA
TCCCCCATGTTGTGCAAAAAAGCGGTTAGCTCCTTCGGTCCTCCGATCGTTGTCAGAAGTAAGTTGGCCG
CAGTGTTATCACTCATGGTTATGGCAGCACTGCATAATTCTCTTACTGTCATGCCATCCGTAAGATGCTT
TTCTGTGACTGGTGAGTACTCAACCAAGTCATTCTGAGAATAGTGTATGCGGCGACCGAGTTGCTCTTGC
CCGGCGTCAATACGGGATAATACCGCGCCACATAGCAGAACTTTAAAAGTGCTCATCATTGGAAAACGTT
CTTCGGGGCGAAAACTCTCAAGGATCTTACCGCTGTTGAGATCCAGTTCGATGTAACCCACTCGTGCACC
CAACTGATCTTCAGCATCTTTTACTTTCACCAGCGTTTCTGGGTGAGCAAAAACAGGAAGGCAAAATGCC
GCAAAAAAGGGAATAAGGGCGACACGGAAATGTTGAATACTCATACTCTTCCTTTTTCAATATTATTGAA
GCATTTATCAGGGTTATTGTCTCATGAGCGGATACATATTTGAATGTATTTAGAAAAATAAACAAATAGG
GGTTCCGCGCACATTTCCCCGAAAAGTGCCACCTGACGTCTAAGAAACCATTATTATCATGACATTAACC
TATAAAAATAGGCGTATCACGAGGCCCTTTCGTC
